>Addgene plasmid #42927 | PCx35-pcDNA-S110A, S276A, S298ter | depositor full sequence | sequence record 58094 | PCx35-pcDNA-S110A, S276A, S298ter sequence 6107 bps
GACGGATCGGGAGATCTCCCGATCCCCTATGGTCGACTCTCAGTACAATCTGCTCTGATGCCGCATAGTT
AAGCCAGTATCTGCTCCCTGCTTGTGTGTTGGAGGTCGCTGAGTAGTGCGCGAGCAAAATTTAAGCTACA
ACAAGGCAAGGCTTGACCGACAATTGCATGAAGAATCTGCTTAGGGTTAGGCGTTTTGCGCTGCTTCGCG
ATGTACGGGCCAGATATACGCGTTGACATTGATTATTGACTAGTTATTAATAGTAATCAATTACGGGGTC
ATTAGTTCATAGCCCATATATGGAGTTCCGCGTTACATAACTTACGGTAAATGGCCCGCCTGGCTGACCG
CCCAACGACCCCCGCCCATTGACGTCAATAATGACGTATGTTCCCATAGTAACGCCAATAGGGACTTTCC
ATTGACGTCAATGGGTGGACTATTTACGGTAAACTGCCCACTTGGCAGTACATCAAGTGTATCATATGCC
AAGTACGCCCCCTATTGACGTCAATGACGGTAAATGGCCCGCCTGGCATTATGCCCAGTACATGACCTTA
TGGGACTTTCCTACTTGGCAGTACATCTACGTATTAGTCATCGCTATTACCATGGTGATGCGGTTTTGGC
AGTACATCAATGGGCGTGGATAGCGGTTTGACTCACGGGGATTTCCAAGTCTCCACCCCATTGACGTCAA
TGGGAGTTTGTTTTGGCACCAAAATCAACGGGACTTTCCAAAATGTCGTAACAACTCCGCCCCATTGACG
CAAATGGGCGGTAGGCGTGTACGGTGGGAGGTCTATATAAGCAGAGCTCTCTGGCTAACTAGAGAACCCA
CTGCTTACTGGCTTATCGAAATTAATACGACTCACTATAGGGAGACCCAAGCTGGCTAGCGTTTAAACTT
AAGCTTGGTACCGAGCTCGGATCCACTAGTCCAGTGTGGTGGAATTCTGCAGATCTAAAATCGGACGCTT
TGGAGACTGAGAACAACGAGAGGCAGGGAGAAGAAGGACGGGGAAATAACGCGCTTTTTTGGAGGGATTG
AACAGAGTGCCGTTGTGCTCTAGTCTTCTCCGGATGCTCAGAAATGGGGGAATGGACTATACTAGAGAGG
CTCCTGGAGGCTGCTGTCCAGCAGCACTCTACTATGATAGGAAGGATCCTACTAACAGTGGTGGTCATCT
TCCGGATTCTAATCGTAGCAATAGTTGGAGAGACTGTCTATGATGACGAGCAGACCATGTTTGTTTGTAA
CACCTTGCAACCGGGCTGCAACCAGGCATGCTACGACAAGGCATTTCCCATTTCACACATAAGATATTGG
GTTTTTCAGATCATCATGGTGTGCACCCCGAGTCTTTGTTTTATAACGTACTCGGTGCACCAGTCGGCCA
AGCAGAAGGAGCGGCGGTACGCAACAGTCTATCTGACACTGGATAAGGATCAAGATTCACTGAAGCGAGA
CGAGAGCAAAAAGATAAAGAACACCATTGTTAATGGAGTACTTCAGAACACGGAGAACTCCACCAAAGAA
GCCGAGCCAGACTGTTTAGAAGTCAAAGAGATCCCTAATTCGGCCATGAGAACTACAAAGTCCAAAATGA
GGCGACAAGAGGGCATCTCCAGGTTTTACATCATCCAGGTGGTTTTCAGAAACGCGCTGGAAATAGGCTT
CTTGGTGGGTCAGTATTTCTTGTATGGATTCAACGTCCCGTCGGTGTACGAGTGCGATCGCTACCCCTGC
ATCAAAGATGTCGAGTGCTACGTCTCCAGACCCACGGAGAAGACAGTGTTCCTGGTCTTCATGTTCGCGG
TCAGCGGGTTCTGCGTGGTGCTGAACCTGGCAGAACTCAATCACCTGGGCTGGAGGAAAATCAAAACGGC
CGTGAGAGGAGTGCAGGCTCGGCGGAAGGCCATTTATGAGATCAGAAATAAGGACTTGCCGAGGATGAGT
GTGCCTAATTTCGGCCGTACTCAGTAGAGTGACTCTGCTTATGTGTAACAAACACACACATACACACACA
CAAACGGGGAGGAAGAAGTGAAAATATGTAAAAAAAAAAAAAAAAAACTCGAGTCTAGAGGGCCCGTTTA
AACCGCTGATCAGCCTCGACTGTGCCTTCTAGTTGCCAGCCATCTGTTGTTTGCCCCTCCCCCGTGCCTT
CCTTGACCCTGGAAGGTGCCACTCCCACTGTCCTTTCCTAATAAAATGAGGAAATTGCATCGCATTGTCT
GAGTAGGTGTCATTCTATTCTGGGGGGTGGGGTGGGGCAGGACAGCAAGGGGGAGGATTGGGAAGACAAT
AGCAGGCATGCTGGGGATGCGGTGGGCTCTATGGCTTCTGAGGCGGAAAGAACCAGCTGGGGCTCTAGGG
GGTATCCCC
[124 nt withheld, positions 2390-2513]
C
[32 nt withheld, positions 2515-2546]
CA
[57 nt withheld, positions 2549-2605]
A
[49 nt withheld, positions 2607-2655]
CCTTTGACGTTGGAGTCCACGTTCTTT
[37 nt withheld, positions 2683-2719]
ACCCTATCTCGGTCTATTCTTTTGATTTATAAGGGATTTTGGGGATTTCGGCCTATTGGTTAAAAAATGA
GCTGATTTAACAAAAATTTAACGCGAATTAATTCTGTGGAATGTGTGTCAGTTAGGGTGTGGAAAGTCCC
CAGGCTCCCCAGGCAGGCAGAAGTATGCAAAGCATGCATCTCAATTAGTCAGCAACCAGGTGTGGAAAGT
CCCCAGGCTCCCCAGCAGGCAGAAGTATGCAAAGCATGCATCTCAATTAGTCAGCAACCATAGTCCCGCC
CCTAACTCCGCCCATCCCGCCCCTAACTCCGCCCAGTTCCGCCCATTCTCCGCCCCATGGCTGACTAATT
TTTTTTATTTATGCAGAGGCCGAGGCCGCCTCTGCCTCTGAGCTATTCCAGAAGTAGTGAGGAGGCTTTT
TTGGAGGCCTAGGCTTTTGCAAAAAGCTCCCGGGAGCTTGTATATCCATTTTCGGATCTGATCAGCACGT
GTTGACAATTAATCATCGGCATAGTATATCGGCATAGTATAATACGACAAGGTGAGGAACTAAACCATGG
CCAAGTTGACCAGTGCCGTTCCGGTGCTCACCGCGCGCGACGTCGCCGGAGCGGTCGAGTTCTGGACCGA
CCGGCTCGGGTTCTCCCGGGACTTCGTGGAGGACGACTTCGCCGGTGTGGTCCGGGACGACGTGACCCTG
TTCATCAGCGCGGTCCAGGACCAGGTGGTGCCGGACAACACCCTGGCCTGGGTGTGGGTGCGCGGCCTGG
ACGAGCTGTACGCCGAGTGGTCGGAGGTCGTGTCCACGAACTTCCGGGACGCCTCCGGGCCGGCCATGAC
CGAGATCGGCGAGCAGCCGTGGGGGCGGGAGTTCGCCCTGCGCGACCCGGCCGGCAACTGCGTGCACTTC
GTGGCCGAGGAGCAGGACTGACACGTGCTACGAGATTTCGATTCCACCGCCGCCTTCTATGAAAGGTTGG
GCTTCGGAATCGTTTTCCGGGACGCCGGCTGGATGATCCTCCAGCGCGGGGATCTCATGCTGGAGTTCTT
CGCCCACCCCAACTTGTTTATTGCAGCTTATAATGGTTACAAATAAAGCAATAGCATCACAAATTTCACA
AATAAAGCATTTTTTTCACTGCATTCTAGTTGTGGTTTGTCCAAACTCATCAATGTATCTTATCATGTCT
GTATACCGTCGACCTCTAGCTAGAGCTTGGCGTAATCATGGTCATAGCTGTTTCCTGTGTGAAATTGTTA
TCCGCTCACAATTCCACACAACATACGAGCCGGAAGCATAAAGTGTAAAGCCTGGGGTGCCTAATGAGTG
AGCTAACTCACATTAATTGCGTTGCGCTCACTGCCCGCTTTCCAGTCGGGAAACCTGTCGTGCCAGCTGC
ATTAATGAATCGGCCAACGCGCGGGGAGAGGCGGTTTGCGTATTGGGCGCTCTTCCGCTTCCTCGCTCAC
TGACTCGCTGCGCTCGGTCGTTCGGCTGCGGCGAGCGGTATCAGCTCACTCAAAGGCGGTAATACGGTTA
TCCACAGAATCAGGGGATAACGCAGGAAAGAACATGTGAGCAAAAGGCCAGCAAAAGGCCAGGAACCGTA
AAAAGGCCGCGTTGCTGGCGTTTTTCCATAGGCTCCGCCCCCCTGACGAGCATCACAAAAATCGACGCTC
AAGTCAGAGGTGGCGAAACCCGACAGGACTATAAAGATACCAGGCGTTTCCCCCTGGAAGCTCCCTCGTG
CGCTCTCCTGTTCCGACCCTGCCGCTTACCGGATACCTGTCCGCCTTTCTCCCTTCGGGAAGCGTGGCGC
TTTCTCAATGCTCACGCTGTAGGTATCTCAGTTCGGTGTAGGTCGTTCGCTCCAAGCTGGGCTGTGTGCA
CGAACCCCCCGTTCAGCCCGACCGCTGCGCCTTATCCGGTAACTATCGTCTTGAGTCCAACCCGGTAAGA
CACGACTTATCGCCACTGGCAGCAGCCACTGGTAACAGGATTAGCAGAGCGAGGTATGTAGGCGGTGCTA
CAGAGTTCTTGAAGTGGTGGCCTAACTACGGCTACACTAGAAGGACAGTATTTGGTATCTGCGCTCTGCT
GAAGCCAGTTACCTTCGGAAAAAGAGTTGGTAGCTCTTGATCCGGCAAACAAACCACCGCTGGTAGCGGT
GGTTTTTTTGTTTGCAAGCAGCAGATTACGCGCAGAAAAAAAGGATCTCAAGAAGATCCTTTGATCTTTT
CTACGGGGTCTGACGCTCAGTGGAACGAAAACTCACGTTAAGGGATTTTGGTCATGAGATTATCAAAAAG
GATCTTCACCTAGATCCTTTTAAATTAAAAATGAAGTTTTAAATCAATCTAAAGTATATATGAGTAAACT
TGGTCTGACAGTTACCAATGCTTAATCAGTGAGGCACCTATCTCAGCGATCTGTCTATTTCGTTCATCCA
TAGTTGCCTGACTCCCCGTCGTGTAGATAACTACGATACGGGAGGGCTTACCATCTGGCCCCAGTGCTGC
AATGATACCGCGAGACCCACGCTCACCGGCTCCAGATTTATCAGCAATAAACCAGCCAGCCGGAAGGGCC
GAGCGCAGAAGTGGTCCTGCAACTTTATCCGCCTCCATCCAGTCTATTAATTGTTGCCGGGAAGCTAGAG
TAAGTAGTTCGCCAGTTAATAGTTTGCGCAACGTTGTTGCCATTGCTACAGGCATCGTGGTGTCACGCTC
GTCGTTTGGTATGGCTTCATTCAGCTCCGGTTCCCAACGATCAAGGCGAGTTACATGATCCCCCATGTTG
TGCAAAAAAGCGGTTAGCTCCTTCGGTCCTCCGATCGTTGTCAGAAGTAAGTTGGCCGCAGTGTTATCAC
TCATGGTTATGGCAGCACTGCATAATTCTCTTACTGTCATGCCATCCGTAAGATGCTTTTCTGTGACTGG
TGAGTACTCAACCAAGTCATTCTGAGAATAGTGTATGCGGCGACCGAGTTGCTCTTGCCCGGCGTCAATA
CGGGATAATACCGCGCCACATAGCAGAACTTTAAAAGTGCTCATCATTGGAAAACGTTCTTCGGGGCGAA
AACTCTCAAGGATCTTACCGCTGTTGAGATCCAGTTCGATGTAACCCACTCGTGCACCCAACTGATCTTC
AGCATCTTTTACTTTCACCAGCGTTTCTGGGTGAGCAAAAACAGGAAGGCAAAATGCCGCAAAAAAGGGA
ATAAGGGCGACACGGAAATGTTGAATACTCATACTCTTCCTTTTTCAATATTATTGAAGCATTTATCAGG
GTTATTGTCTCATGAGCGGATACATATTTGAATGTATTTAGAAAAATAAACAAATAGGGGTTCCGCGCAC
ATTTCCCCGAAAAGTGCCACCTGACGTC
Features (pLannotate 1.2.2; 21 found; start..end, strand, type, name):
     36..80      -  misc_feature   bom (fragment): basis of mobility region from pBR322
    235..614     +  enhancer       CMV enhancer: human cytomegalovirus immediate early enhancer
    615..818     +  promoter       CMV promoter: human cytomegalovirus (CMV) immediate early promoter
    814..847     +  LTR            5' LTR (truncated) (fragment): truncated 5' long terminal repeat (LTR) from HIV-1
    863..881     +  promoter       T7 promoter: promoter for bacteriophage T7 RNA polymerase
   1094..2005    +  CDS            GJD2 (fragment): CXD2_HUMAN - Also known as GJA9. Experimental evidence at protein level: Swiss-Prot protein existence level 1. One gap junction consists of a cluster of closely packed pairs of transmembrane channels, the connexons, through which materials of low MW diffuse from one cell to a neighboring cell. From Homo sapiens (Human).
   2120..2344    +  polyA_signal   bGH poly(A) signal: bovine growth hormone polyadenylation signal
   2348..2369    +  promoter       SV40 promoter (fragment): SV40 enhancer and early promoter
   2390..2818    +  rep_origin     f1 ori (sequence partly withheld): f1 bacteriophage origin of replication; arrow indicates direction of (+) strand synthesis
   2832..3162    +  promoter       SV40 promoter: SV40 enhancer and early promoter
   3210..3257    +  promoter       EM7 promoter: synthetic bacterial promoter&nbsp
   3276..3650    +  CDS            BleoR: antibiotic-binding protein; Sh ble from Streptoalloteichus hindustanus; confers resistance to bleomycin, phleomycin, and Zeocin™
   3660..3785    +  CDS            ble (fragment): BLE_KLEPN - Experimental evidence at protein level: Swiss-Prot protein existence level 1. Binding protein with a strong affinity to the bleomycin family of antibiotics. Binds to CL990; an antimitotic-antibiotic compound. From Klebsiella pneumoniae.
   3780..3901    +  polyA_signal   SV40 poly(A) signal: SV40 polyadenylation signal
   3974..3990    -  protein_bind   lac operator: The lac repressor binds to the lac operator to inhibit transcription in E. coli. This inhibition can be relieved by adding lactose or isopropyl-β-D-thiogalactopyranoside (IPTG). lac repressor encoded by lacI
   3998..4028    -  promoter       lac promoter: promoter for the E. coli lac operon
   4043..4064    -  protein_bind   CAP binding site: CAP binding activates transcription in the presence of cAMP. E. coli catabolite activator protein
   4077..4169    -  CDS            lacI (fragment): lac repressor; lacI; The lac repressor binds to the lac operator to inhibit transcription in E. coli. This inhibition can be relieved by adding lactose or isopropyl-β-D-thiogalactopyranoside (IPTG).
   4352..4940    -  rep_origin     ori: high-copy-number ColE1/pMB1/pBR322/pUC origin of replication
   5111..5971    -  CDS            AmpR: β-lactamase; bla; confers resistance to ampicillin, carbenicillin, and related antibiotics
   5972..6076    -  promoter       AmpR promoter: bla
