[The description below was written by a language model from this plasmid's Addgene catalogue record and pLannotate feature annotations shown in this document.]
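Description:
PCx35-pcDNA-S110A, S276A, S298ter is a mammalian expression plasmid built on the Invitrogen pcDNA3.1 Zeo backbone, carrying a mutated cDNA for connexin 35 (Cx35, the fish ortholog of Cx36/gjd2) from the perch Morone americana. The roughly 1.1 kb insert was cloned between PstI and XhoI sites, downstream of the human cytomegalovirus immediate-early enhancer/promoter and upstream of the bovine growth hormone polyadenylation signal. A T7 promoter sits between the CMV promoter and the insert and could support in vitro transcription. The automated annotation labels the coding region as a fragment of human GJD2, which reflects homology rather than the true species of origin. A few short annotated fragments (an HIV-1 LTR piece, lacI, a second ble match) are probably incidental sequence matches rather than functional elements.

In E. coli the plasmid is propagated through a high-copy ColE1/pUC-type origin with ampicillin selection from the bla gene, and an f1 origin is also present. For selection of transfected mammalian cells, the Sh ble gene conferring Zeocin resistance is driven by the SV40 early promoter and ends in an SV40 polyadenylation signal. An EM7 promoter allows the same marker to be expressed in bacteria.

The insert carries three changes. Ser110 in the cytoplasmic loop and Ser276 in the C-terminal domain are replaced with non-phosphorylatable alanine, and a stop codon at Ser298 removes the last seven amino acids. According to the depositor, the resulting protein shows essentially no regulation by phosphorylation. This makes the construct useful as a regulation-deficient comparison in studies of how protein kinase A signalling modulates coupling through Cx35 gap junctions.
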