Addgene plasmid #42927: PCx35-pcDNA-S110A, S276A, S298ter
Depositing lab: John O'Brien. Depositing organization: University of Texas Health Science Center at Houston. Publication: Protein kinase A mediates regulation of gap junctions containing connexin35 through a complex pathway. Ouyang X, Winbow VM, Patel LS, Burr GS, Mitchell CK, O'Brien J. Brain Res Mol Brain Res. 2005 Apr 27;135(1-2):1-11. 10.1016/j.molbrainres.2004.10.045 PubMed 15857663.
Backbone
  Vector backbone: pcDNA3.1 Zeo
  Backbone manufacturer: Invitrogen
  Backbone size w/o insert (bp): 4990
  Total vector size (bp): 6107
  Vector type: Mammalian Expression
  Selectable markers: Zeocin
Growth in bacteria
  Bacterial resistance: Ampicillin, 100 μg/mL
  Growth temperature: 37°C
  Growth strain: DH5alpha
  Copy number: High Copy
Gene/Insert
  Gene/Insert name: Connexin 35 (alt names: Cx35; Cx36; gjd2)
  Species: Perch (Morone americana)
  Insert size (bp): 1117
  Mutation: Ser110 to Ala, Ser276 to Ala, and Ser298 to stop codon
  GenBank ID: AF059183
  Promoter: CMV
  Cloning method: Restriction Enzyme; 5′ cloning site PstI (not destroyed); 3′ cloning site XhoI (not destroyed)
  Sequencing primers: 5′ CMV forward; 3′ BGH reverse
Terms and licenses: Academic/Nonprofit Terms; Industry Terms: Not Available to Industry
Depositor comments: Contains non-phosphorylatable point mutations at Ser110 in the cytoplasmic loop and Ser276 in the C-terminal domain, and stop codon at Ser298 truncating the last 7 amino acids. This construct has essentially no regulation by phosphorylation. Derived from clone from: O'Brien, J., Nguyen, H.B., and Mills, S.L. (2004). Cone photoreceptors in bass retina use two connexins to mediate electrical coupling. J Neurosci 24, 5632-5642. Original cDNA clone from: O'Brien, J., Bruzzone, R., White, T.W., Al-Ubaidi, M.R., and Ripps, H. (1998). Cloning and expression of two related connexins from the perch retina define a distinct subgroup of the connexin family. J Neurosci 18, 7625-7637.
How to cite: PCx35-pcDNA-S110A, S276A, S298ter was a gift from John O'Brien (Addgene plasmid # 42927 ; http://n2t.net/addgene:42927 ; RRID:Addgene_42927)
