>Addgene plasmid #42927 | PCx35-pcDNA-S110A, S276A, S298ter | addgene partial sequence | sequence record 60241 | BGH_rev
TTTTTTTTTTTTTTTTTACATATTTTCACTTCTTCCTCCCCGTTTGTGTGTGTGTATGTGTGTGTTTGTT
ACACATAAGCAGAGTCACTCTACTGAGTACGGCCGAAATTAGGCACACTCATCCTCGGCAAGTCCTTATT
TCTGATCTCATAAATGGCCTTCCGCCGAGCCTGCACTCCTCTCACGGCCGTTTTGATTTTCCTCCAGCCC
AGGTGATTGAGTTCTGCCAGGTTCAGCACCACGCAGAACCCGCTGACCGCGAACATGAAGACCAGGAACA
CTGTCTTCTCCGTGGGTCTGGAGACGTAGCACTCGACATCTTTGATGCAGGGGTAGCGATCGCACTCGTA
CACCGACGGGACGTTGAATCCATACAAGAAATACTGACCCACCAAGAAGCCTATTTCCAGCGCGTTTCTG
AAAACCACCTGGATGATGTAAAACCTGGAGATGCCCTCTTGTCGCCTCATTTTGGACTTTGTAGTTCTCA
TGGCCGAATTAGGGATCTCTTTGACTTCTAAACAGTCTGGCTCGGCTTCTTTGGTGGAGTTCTCCGTGTT
CTGAAGTACTCCATTAACAATGGTGTTCTTTATCTTTTTGCTCTCGTCTCGCTTCAGTGAATCTTGATCC
TTATCCAGTGTCAGATAGACTGTTGCGTACCGCCGCTCCTTCTGCTTGGCCGACTGGTGCACCGAGTACG
TTATAAAACAAAGACTCGGGGTGCACACCATGATGATCTGAAAAACCCAATATCTTATGTGTGAAATGGG
AAATGCCTTGTCGTAG
